>Addgene plasmid #109829 | pHH0103_EIF2S3_GTP-EFTU | addgene full sequence | sequence record 213876 | Addgene NGS Result
TTGACAATTAATCATCGGCTCGTATAATGTGTGGAATTGTGAGCGGATAACAATTTCACACAGGAAACAG
CCAGTCCGTTTAGGTGTTTTCACGAGCACTTCACCAACAAGGACCATAGATTATGAAAATCGAAGAACAC
CATCACCATCACCATTCCAGCGGTAAGCTTATGTCCCCTATACTAGGTTATTGGAAAATTAAGGGCCTTG
TGCAACCCACTCGACTTCTTTTGGAATATCTTGAAGAAAAATATGAAGAGCATTTGTATGAGCGCGATGA
AGGTGATAAATGGCGAAACAAAAAGTTTGAATTGGGTTTGGAGTTTCCCAATCTTCCTTATTATATTGAT
GGTGATGTTAAATTAACACAGTCTATGGCCATCATACGTTATATAGCTGACAAGCACAACATGTTGGGTG
GTTGTCCAAAAGAGCGTGCAGAGATTTCAATGCTTGAAGGAGCGGTTTTGGATATTAGATACGGTGTTTC
GAGAATTGCATATAGTAAAGACTTTGAAACTCTCAAAGTTGATTTTCTTAGCAAGCTACCTGAAATGCTG
AAAATGTTCGAAGATCGTTTATGTCATAAAACATATTTAAATGGTGATCATGTAACCCATCCTGACTTCA
TGTTGTATGACGCTCTTGATGTTGTTTTATACATGGACCCAATGTGCCTGGATGCGTTCCCAAAATTAGT
TTGTTTTAAAAAACGTATTGAAGCTATCCCACAAATTGATAAGTACTTGAAATCCAGCAAGTATATAGCA
TGGCCTTTGCAGGGCTGGCAAGCCACGTTTGGTGGTGGCGACCATCCTCCAAAATCGGATCTGGAAGTTC
TGTTCCAGGGGCCCCTGTCCAGCGGTCTGGTTCCGCGTGGTTCCGGTACCGCGGCCCAGCCGGCCCAAGC
AACCATTAATATCGGCACCATCGGTCATGTAGCACACGGTAAGAGCACCGTTGTCAAGGCTATCTCTGGT
GTTCACACCGTGCGCTTCAAAAACGAACTGGAACGTAACATCACGATCAAACTGGGCTACGCGAACGCTA
AAATCTATAAACTGGACGATCCAAGCTGCCCACGTCCGGAGTGCTACCGCTCCTGTGGTTCCTCTACTCC
GGATGAGTTTCCGACCGATATTCCGGGCACCAAAGGTAACTTCAAACTGGTGCGTCACGTCTCCTTCGTT
GATTGTCCGGGTCATGACATCCTGATGGCAACTATGCTGAATGGCGCCGCTGTAATGGACGCGGCCCTGC
TGCTGATCGCGGGTAACGAATCTTGCCCTCAGCCGCAGACCTCTGAACACCTGGCAGCCATTGAAATCAT
GAAACTGAAACACATCCTGATCCTGCAGAACAAAATCGACCTGGTTAAAGAATCCCAGGCGAAAGAACAA
TACGAACAGATTCTGGCGTTCGTTCAGGGCACTGTTGCTGAAGGCGCTCCGATTATTCCGATCAGCGCGC
AGCTGAAATACAACATCGAGGTGGTATGCGAATATATTGTTAAGAAAATCCCGGTGCCGCCTCGTGCGGC
CGCATA
[142 nt withheld, positions 1547-1688]
C
[98 nt withheld, positions 1690-1787]
AGTTTGTACTGGTGACGAAACTCAGTGTCTAGCTAGAGTGGC
[149 nt withheld, positions 1830-1978]
T
[41 nt withheld, positions 1980-2020]
T
[62 nt withheld, positions 2022-2083]
A
[35 nt withheld, positions 2085-2119]
CCTCCCTCAATCGGTTGAATGTCGCCCTTTTGTCTTTGGCGCTGGTAAACCATATGAA
[86 nt withheld, positions 2178-2263]
T
[54 nt withheld, positions 2265-2318]
CTAGCGCCGCCCTATACCTTGTCTGCCTCCCCGCGTTGCGTCGCGGTGCATGGAGCCGGGCCACCTCGAC
CTGAATGGAAGCCGGCGGCACCTCGCTAACGGATTCACCACTCCAAGAATTGGAGCCAATCAATTCTTGC
GGAGAACTGTGAATGCGCAAACCAACCCTTGGCAGAACATATCCATCGCGTCCGCCATCTCCAGCAGCCG
CACGCGGCGCATCTCGGGCAGCGTTGGGTCCTGGCCACGGGTGCGCATGATCGTGCTCCTGTCGTTGAGG
ACCCGGCTAGGCTGGCGGGGTTGCCTTACTGGTTAGCAGAATGAATCACCGATACGCGAGCGAACGTGAA
GCGACTGCTGCTGCAAAACGTCTGCGACCTGAGCAACAACATGAATGGTCTTCGGTTTCCGTGTTTCGTA
AAGTCTGGAAACGCGGAAGTCAGCGCCCTGCACCATTATGTTCCGGATCTGCATCGCAGGATGCTGCTGG
CTACCCTGTGGAACACCTACATCTGTATTAACGAAGCGCTGGCATTGACCCTGAGTGATTTTTCTCTGGT
CCCGCCGCATCCATACCGCCAGTTGTTTACCCTCACAACGTTCCAGTAACCGGGCATGTTCATCATCAGT
AACCCGTATCGTGAGCATCCTCTCTCGTTTCATCGGTATCATTACCCCCATGAACAGAAATCCCCCTTAC
ACGGAGGCATCAGTGACCAAACAGGAAAAAACCGCCCTTAACATGGCCCGCTTTATCAGAAGCCAGACAT
TAACGCTTCTGGAGAAACTCAACGAGCTGGACGCGGATGAACAGGCAGACATCTGTGAATCGCTTCACGA
CCACGCTGATGAGCTTTACCGCAGGATCCGCGAAATTGTAAGCGTTAATATTTTGTTAAAATTCGCGTTA
AATTTTTGTTAAATCAGCTCATTTTTTAACCAATAGGCCGAAATCGGCAAAATCCCTTATAAATCAAAAG
AATAGACCGAGATAGGGT
[37 nt withheld, positions 3317-3353]
AAAGAACGTGGACTCCAACGTCAAAGG
[49 nt withheld, positions 3381-3429]
T
[91 nt withheld, positions 3431-3521]
G
[124 nt withheld, positions 3523-3646]
CGCGGATCCTGCCTCGCGCGTTTCGGTGATGACGGTGAAAACCTCTGACACATGCAGCTCCCGGAGACGG
TCACAGCTTGTCTGTAAGCGGATGCCGGGAGCAGACAAGCCCGTCAGGGCGCGTCAGCGGGTGTTGGCGG
GTGTCGGGGCGCAGCCATGACCCAGTCACGTAGCGATAGCGGAGTGTATACTGGCTTAACTATGCGGCAT
CAGAGCAGATTGTACTGAGAGTGCACCATATGCGGTGTGAAATACCGCACAGATGCGTAAGGAGAAAATA
CCGCATCAGGCGCTCTTCCGCTTCCTCGCTCACTGACTCGCTGCGCTCGGTCGTTCGGCTGCGGCGAGCG
GTATCAGCTCACTCAAAGGCGGTAATACGGTTATCCACAGAATCAGGGGATAACGCAGGAAAGAACATGT
GAGCAAAAGGCCAGCAAAAGGCCAGGAACCGTAAAAAGGCCGCGTTGCTGGCGTTTTTCCATAGGCTCCG
CCCCCCTGACGAGCATCACAAAAATCGACGCTCAAGTCAGAGGTGGCGAAACCCGACAGGACTATAAAGA
TACCAGGGTTTCCCCCTGGAAGCTCCCTCGTGCGCTCTCCTGTTCCGACCCTGCCGCTTACCGGATACCT
GTCCGCCTTTCTCCCTTCGGGAAGCGTGGCGCTTTCTCATAGCTCACGCTGTAGGTATCTCAGTTCGGTG
TAGGTCGTTCGCTCCAAGCTGGGCTGTGTGCACGAACCCCCCGTTCAGCCCGACCGCTGCGCCTTATCCG
GTAACTATCGTCTTGAGTCCAACCCGGTAAGACACGACTTATCGCCACTGGCAGCAGCCACTGGTAACAG
GATTAGCAGAGCGAGGTATGTAGGCGGTGCTACAGAGTTCTTGAAGTGGTGGCCTAACTACGGCTACACT
AGAAGGACAGTATTTGGTATCTGCGCTCTGCTGAAGCCAGTTACCTTCGGAAAAAGAGTTGGTAGCTCTT
GATCCGGCAAACAAACCACCGCTGGTAGCGGTGGTTTTTTTGTTTGCAAGCAGCAGATTACGCGCAGAAA
AAAAGGATCTCAAGAAGATCCTTTGATCTTTTCTACGGGGTCTGACGCTCAGTGGAACGAAAACTCACGT
TAAGGGATTTTGGTCATGAGATTATCAAAAAGGATCTTCACCTAGATCCTTTTAAATTAAAAATGAAGTT
TTAAATCAATCTAAAGTATATATGAGTAAACTTGGTCTGACAGTTACCAATGCTTAATCAGTGAGGCACC
TATCTCAGCGATCTGTCTATTTCGTTCATCCATAGTTGCCTGACTCCCCGTCGTGTAGATAACTACGATA
CGGGAGGGCTTACCATCTGGCCCCAGTGCTGCAATGATACCGCGAGACCCACGCTCACCGGCTCCAGATT
TATCAGCAATAAACCAGCCAGCCGGAAGGGCCGAGCGCAGAAGTGGTCCTGCAACTTTATCCGCCTCCAT
CCAGTCTATTAATTGTTGCCGGGAAGCTAGAGTAAGTAGTTCGCCAGTTAATAGTTTGCGCAACGTTGTT
GCCATTGCTGCAGGCATCGTGGTGTCACGCTCGTCGTTTGGTATGGCTTCATTCAGCTCCGGTTCCCAAC
GATCAAGGCGAGTTACATGATCCCCCATGTTGTGCAAAAAAGCGGTTAGCTCCTTCGGTCCTCCGATCGT
TGTCAGAAGTAAGTTGGCCGCAGTGTTATCACTCATGGTTATGGCAGCACTGCATAATTCTCTTACTGTC
ATGCCATCCGTAAGATGCTTTTCTGTGACTGGTGAGTACTCAACCAAGTCATTCTGAGAATAGTGTATGC
GGCGACCGAGTTGCTCTTGCCCGGCGTCAACACGGGATAATACCGCGCCACATAGCAGAACTTTAAAAGT
GCTCATCATTGGAAAACGTTCTTCGGGGCGAAAACTCTCAAGGATCTTACCGCTGTTGAGATCCAGTTCG
ATGTAACCCACTCGTGCACCCAACTGATCTTCAGCATCTTTTACTTTCACCAGCGTTTCTGGGTGAGCAA
AAACAGGAAGGCAAAATGCCGCAAAAAAGGGAATAAGGGCGACACGGAAATGTTGAATACTCATACTCTT
CCTTTTTCAATATTATTGAAGCATTTATCAGGGTTATTGTCTCATGAGCGGATACATATTTGAATGTATT
TAGAAAAATAAACAAATAGGGGTTCCGCGCACATTTCCCCGAAAAGTGCCACCTGACGTCTAAGAAACCA
TTATTATCATGACATTAACCTATAAAAATAGGCGTATCACGAGGCCCTTTCGTCTTCAAGAATTCCCGAC
ACCATCGAATGGTGCAAAACCTTTCGCGGTATGGCATGATAGCGCCCGGAAGAGAGTCAATTCAGGGTGG
TGAATGTGAAACCAGTAACGTTATACGATGTCGCAGAGTATGCCGGTGTCTCTTATCAGACCGTTTCCCG
CGTGGTGAACCAGGCCAGCCACGTTTCTGCGAAAACGCGGGAAAAAGTGGAAGCGGCGATGGCGGAGCTG
AATTACATTCCCAACCGCGTGGCACAACAACTGGCGGGCAAACAGTCGTTGCTGATTGGCGTTGCCACCT
CCAGTCTGGCCCTGCACGCGCCGTCGCAAATTGTCGCGGCGATTAAATCTCGCGCCGATCAACTGGGTGC
CAGCGTGGTGGTGTCGATGGTAGAACGAAGCGGCGTCGAAGCCTGTAAAGCGGCGGTGCACAATCTTCTC
GCGCAACGCGTCAGTGGGCTGATCATTAACTATCCGCTGGATGACCAGGATGCCATTGCTGTGGAAGCTG
CCTGCACTAATGTTCCGGCGTTATTTCTTGATGTCTCTGACCAGACACCCATCAACAGTATTATTTTCTC
CCATGAAGACGGTACGCGACTGGGCGTGGAGCATCTGGTCGCATTGGGTCACCAGCAAATCGCGCTGTTA
GCGGGCCCATTAAGTTCTGTCTCGGCGCGTCTGCGTCTGGCTGGCTGGCATAAATATCTCACTCGCAATC
AAATTCAGCCGATAGCGGAACGGGAAGGCGACTGGAGTGCCATGTCCGGTTTTCAACAAACCATGCAAAT
GCTGAATGAGGGCATCGTTCCCACTGCGATGCTGGTTGCCAACGATCAGATGGCGCTGGGCGCAATGCGC
GCCATTACCGAGTCCGGGCTGCGCGTTGGTGCGGATATCTCGGTAGTGGGATACGACGATACCGAAGACA
GCTCATGTTATATCCCGCCGTTAACCACCATCAAACAGGATTTTCGCCTGCTGGGGCAAACCAGCGTGGA
CCGCTTGCTGCAACTCTCTCAGGGCCAGGCGGTGAAGGGCAATCAGCTGTTGCCCGTCTCACTGGTGAAA
AGAAAAACCACCCTGGCGCCCAATACGCAAACCGCCTCTCCCCGCGCGTTGGCCGATTCATTAATGCAGC
TGGCACGACAGGTTTCCCGACTGGAAAGCGGGCAGTGAGCGCAACGCAATTAATGTAAGTTAGCTCACTC
ATTAGGCACAATTCTCATGTTTGACAGCTTATCATCGACTGCACGGTGCACCAATGCTTCTGGCGTCAGG
CAGCCATCGGAAGCTGTGGTATGGCTGTGCAGGTCGTAAATCACTGCATAATTCGTGTCGCTCAAGGCGC
ACTCCCGTTCTGGATAATGTTTTTTGCGCCGACATCATAACGGTTCTGGCAAATATTCTGAAATGAGCTG
Features (pLannotate 1.2.2; 21 found; start..end, strand, type, name):
      1..29      +  promoter       tac promoter: strong E. coli promoter; hybrid between the trp and lac UV5 promoters
     37..53      +  protein_bind   lac operator: The lac repressor binds to the lac operator to inhibit transcription in E. coli. This inhibition can be relieved by adding lactose or isopropyl-β-D-thiogalactopyranoside (IPTG). lac repressor encoded by lacI
    138..155     +  CDS            6xHis: 6xHis affinity tag
    171..824     +  CDS            GST26_SCHJA: Experimental evidence at protein level: Swiss-Prot protein existence level 1. GST isoenzymes appear to play a central role in the parasite detoxification system. Other functions are also suspected including a role in increasing the solubility of haematin in the parasite gut. From Schistosoma japonicum (Blood fluke).
    852..1535    +  CDS            EIF2S3 (fragment): IF2G_HUMAN - Also known as EIF2G. Experimental evidence at protein level: Swiss-Prot protein existence level 1. As a subunit of eukaryotic initiation factor 2 (eIF-2), involved in the early steps of protein synthesis. In the presence of GTP, eIF-2 forms a ternary complex with initiator tRNA Met-tRNAi and then recruits the 40S ribosomal complex and initiation factors eIF-1, eIF-1A and eIF-3 to form the 43S pre-initiation complex (43S PIC), a step that determines the rate of protein translation. The 43S PIC binds to mRNA and scans downstream to the initiation codon, where it forms a 48S initiati
   1551..1598    +  terminator     fd terminator (sequence withheld): central terminator from bacteriophage fd (Otsuka and Kunisawa, 1982)
   1603..1815    +  CDS            M13 gene III (fragment) (sequence partly withheld): pIII; III; minor coat protein
   1830..2300    +  CDS            M13 gene III (fragment) (sequence partly withheld): pIII; III; minor coat protein
   2322..2392    +  CDS            TcR (fragment): tetracycline efflux protein; tet; confers resistance to tetracycline
   2634..3014    -  CDS            YPB1_ECOLX: Protein predicted: Swiss-Prot protein existence level 4. From Escherichia coli.
   3031..3182    +  CDS            rop (fragment): Rop protein, which maintains plasmids at low copy number; rop
   3218..3646    -  rep_origin     f1 ori (sequence partly withheld): f1 bacteriophage origin of replication; arrow indicates direction of (+) strand synthesis
   3655..3694    +  CDS            rop (fragment): Rop protein, which maintains plasmids at low copy number; rop
   3796..3936    +  misc_feature   bom: basis of mobility region from pBR322
   4122..4709    -  rep_origin     ori: high-copy-number ColE1/pMB1/pBR322/pUC origin of replication
   4880..5740    -  CDS            AmpR: β-lactamase; bla; confers resistance to ampicillin, carbenicillin, and related antibiotics
   5741..5845    -  promoter       AmpR promoter: bla
   5954..6031    +  promoter       lacIq promoter: lacI (mutant); In the lacIq allele, a single base change in the promoter boosts expression of the lacI gene about 10-fold.
   6032..7114    +  CDS            lacI: lac repressor; lacI; The lac repressor binds to the lac operator to inhibit transcription in E. coli. This inhibition can be relieved by adding lactose or isopropyl-β-D-thiogalactopyranoside (IPTG).
   7127..7148    +  protein_bind   CAP binding site: CAP binding activates transcription in the presence of cAMP. E. coli catabolite activator protein
   7167..7184    +  promoter       tet promoter (fragment): E. coli promoter for tetracycline efflux protein gene
