[The description below was written by a language model from this plasmid's Addgene catalogue record and pLannotate feature annotations shown in this document.]
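Description:
pHH0103_EIF2S3_GTP-EFTU is a 7,356-nt bacterial expression plasmid built on the pHH0103 backbone for producing and purifying a domain of human EIF2S3, the gamma subunit of translation initiation factor 2. The insert, cloned between SfiI and NotI sites, is annotated as a fragment of EIF2S3 of roughly 680 nt. The name indicates that it corresponds to the GTP-binding, EF-Tu-type domain rather than the full-length protein. It sits downstream of a 6xHis tag and Schistosoma japonicum glutathione S-transferase, apparently forming an N-terminal His-GST fusion that would allow purification on either nickel or glutathione resin. Transcription is driven by the strong hybrid tac promoter, which is controlled by an adjacent lac operator. The plasmid also carries lacI under the up-mutated lacIq promoter, so expression is kept repressed until induced with IPTG regardless of host strain. A bacteriophage fd terminator follows the coding region.

The plasmid is maintained through a ColE1/pBR322-type origin with a bom site and is selected with ampicillin via the β-lactamase gene. The catalogue lists it as low copy, although the rop gene is annotated only as fragments interrupted by an f1 phage origin. Downstream of the terminator lie fragments of M13 gene III, and a residual piece of the tetracycline resistance gene is also present. These suggest the backbone descends from a phagemid display vector, but they lie outside the expression cassette and appear to be non-functional remnants here. The associated publication is a large-scale survey of ligands for peptide recognition modules, consistent with use of the purified domain as a binding target, though the record itself states only expression and purification as the purpose.
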