Addgene plasmid #109829: pHH0103_EIF2S3_GTP-EFTU
Purpose: Protein expression and purification of EIF2S3_GTP-EFTU
Depositing lab: Sachdev Sidhu. Depositing organization: University of Toronto. Publication: Large-scale survey and database of high affinity ligands for peptide recognition modules. Teyra J, Kelil A, Jain S, Helmy M, Jajodia R, Hooda Y, Gu J, D'Cruz AA, Nicholson SE, Min J, Sudol M, Kim PM, Bader GD, Sidhu SS. Mol Syst Biol. 2020 Dec;16(12):e9310. doi: 10.15252/msb.20199310. PubMed 33438817.
Backbone
  Vector backbone: pHH0103
  Vector type: Bacterial Expression
Growth in bacteria
  Bacterial resistance: Ampicillin, 100 μg/mL
  Growth temperature: 37°C
  Growth strain: DH5alpha
  Copy number: Low Copy
Gene/Insert
  Gene/Insert name: EIF2S3_GTP-EFTU
  Species: H. sapiens (human)
  Entrez Gene: EIF2S3 (a.k.a. EIF2, EIF2G, eIF-2gA, EIF2gamma)
  Cloning method: Restriction Enzyme; 5′ cloning site Sfi1 (unknown if destroyed); 3′ cloning site Not1 (unknown if destroyed)
Terms and licenses: Academic/Nonprofit Terms; Industry Terms: Not Available to Industry
How to cite: pHH0103_EIF2S3_GTP-EFTU was a gift from Sachdev Sidhu (Addgene plasmid # 109829 ; http://n2t.net/addgene:109829 ; RRID:Addgene_109829)
