>Addgene plasmid #109829 | pHH0103_EIF2S3_GTP-EFTU | depositor partial sequence | sequence record 206781 | pHH0103_EIF2S3_GTP-EFTU sequence 651 bps
GGCCCAGCCGGCCCAAGCAACCATTAATATCGGCACCATCGGTCATGTAGCACACGGTAAGAGCACCGTT
GTCAAGGCTATCTCTGGTGTTCACACCGTGCGCTTCAAAAACGAACTGGAACGTAACATCACGATCAAAC
TGGGCTACGCGAACGCTAAAATCTATAAACTGGACGATCCAAGCTGCCCACGTCCGGAGTGCTACCGCTC
CTGTGGTTCCTCTACTCCGGATGAGTTTCCGACCGATATTCCGGGCACCAAAGGTAACTTCAAACTGGTG
CGTCACGTCTCCTTCGTTGATTGTCCGGGTCATGACATCCTGATGGCAACTATGCTGAATGGCGCCGCTG
TAATGGACGCGGCCCTGCTGCTGATCGCGGGTAACGAATCTTGCCCTCAGCCGCAGACCTCTGAACACCT
GGCAGCCATTGAAATCATGAAACTGAAACACATCCTGATCCTGCAGAACAAAATCGACCTGGTTAAAGAA
TCCCAGGCGAAAGAACAATACGAACAGATTCTGGCGTTCGTTCAGGGCACTGTTGCTGAAGGCGCTCCGA
TTATTCCGATCAGCGCGCAGCTGAAATACAACATCGAGGTGGTATGCGAATATATTGTTAAGAAAATCCC
GGTGCCGCCTCGTGCGGCCGC
